Addgene plasmid #69805: xlox dNGFR-TERT
Purpose: MLV retroviral vector expressing the hTERT reverse transcriptase immortalizing gene and a tNGFR marker for tracking
Depositing lab: David Ott. Depositing organization: National Cancer Institute (NCI). Publication: Transduction with human telomerase reverse transcriptase immortalizes a rhesus macaque CD8+ T cell clone with maintenance of surface marker phenotype and function. Andersen H, Barsov EV, Trivett MT, Trubey CM, Giavedoni LD, Lifson JD, Ott DE, Ohlen C. AIDS Res Hum Retroviruses. 2007 Mar;23(3):456-65. 10.1089/aid.2006.0194 PubMed 17411379.
Backbone
  Vector backbone: xlox dNGFR
  Backbone manufacturer: in lab construct
  Backbone size w/o insert (bp): 6588
  Total vector size (bp): 9987
  Vector type: Retroviral
Growth in bacteria
  Bacterial resistance: Ampicillin, 100 μg/mL
  Growth temperature: 30°C
  Growth strain: Stbl2
  Copy number: High Copy
Gene/Insert
  Gene/Insert name: hTERT reverse transcriptase
  Species: H. sapiens (human)
  Insert size (bp): 3399
  Entrez Gene: TERT (a.k.a. CMM9, DKCA2, DKCB4, EST2, PFBMFT1, TCS1, TP2, TRT, hEST2, hTRT)
  Promoter: MLV promoter
  Tag / fusion protein: none
  Cloning method: Restriction Enzyme; 5′ cloning site EcoRI (not destroyed); 3′ cloning site EcoRI (not destroyed)
  Sequencing primers: 5′ CTCGATCCTCCCTTTATCCA; 3′ GCATGCTCCAGACTGCCT
Resource information
  A portion of this plasmid was derived from a plasmid made by: Modified here from a full-length cDNA clone (IMAGE: 5263715) Life Technologies, Carlsbad, CA.
Terms and licenses: Academic/Nonprofit Terms; Industry Terms: Not Available to Industry
How to cite: xlox dNGFR-TERT was a gift from David Ott (Addgene plasmid # 69805 ; http://n2t.net/addgene:69805 ; RRID:Addgene_69805)
