[The description below was written by a language model from this plasmid's Addgene catalogue record and pLannotate feature annotations shown in this document.]
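Description:
xlox dNGFR-TERT is a murine leukemia virus-based (gammaretroviral) transfer vector built on the lab-made xlox dNGFR backbone, designed to deliver the human telomerase reverse transcriptase gene into mammalian cells together with a surface marker. The plasmid is propagated in E. coli through a high-copy ColE1/pUC-type origin and selected with ampicillin via the β-lactamase gene. The remaining bacterial annotations (fragments of lacI, lacZα, rop, bom and TcR, plus a short env fragment) appear to be non-functional remnants of earlier cloning steps. The catalogue lists a total size of 9987 bp, whereas the depositor's full sequence used for annotation is 10,049 nt, a small discrepancy the record does not explain.

The proviral region is flanked by 5' and 3' LTRs annotated as murine embryonic stem cell virus type, followed by the Ψ packaging signal and a truncated gag segment lacking its start codon, which extends the packaging signal so that the genomic RNA is efficiently encapsidated when viral proteins are supplied in trans. The untagged 3.4 kb hTERT coding sequence, inserted at EcoRI sites, lies directly downstream and is transcribed from the LTR promoter. A separate internal mouse PGK promoter drives a fragment of the human low-affinity NGF receptor, the truncated NGFR described in the record, which serves as a cell-surface marker for tracking transduced cells. The name suggests lox sites, but none are annotated in the feature table.

The vector is used to immortalize primary cells by restoring telomerase activity. The associated work applied it to a rhesus macaque CD8+ T cell clone, which retained its surface phenotype and function.
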