Features (pLannotate 1.2.2; 19 found; start..end, strand, type, name):
      8..525     +  LTR            5' LTR: 5' long terminal repeat from murine embryonic stem cell virus
    589..930     +  misc_feature   MESV Ψ: packaging signal of murine embryonic stem cell virus
    997..1413    +  CDS            gag (truncated): truncated Moloney murine leukemia virus (MMLV) gag gene lacking the start codon
   1479..4877    +  CDS            hTERT: human telomerase reverse transcriptase, the catalytic subunit of telomerase; TERT; prevents telomere shortening and allows postsenescent cells to proliferate beyond crisis (Counter et al., 1998); also known as EST2
   4921..5412    +  promoter       PGK promoter: mouse phosphoglycerate kinase 1 promoter
   5424..6254    +  CDS            NGFR (fragment): TNR16_HUMAN - Also known as TNFRSF16. Experimental evidence at protein level: Swiss-Prot protein existence level 1. Low affinity receptor which can bind to NGF, BDNF, NTF3, and NTF4. Forms a heterodimeric receptor with SORCS2 that binds the precursor forms of NGF, BDNF and NTF3 with high affinity, and has much lower affinity for mature NGF and BDNF (PubMed:24908487). Plays an important role in differentiation and survival of specific neuronal populations during development (By similarity). Can mediate cell survival as well as cell death of neural cells. Plays a role in the inactivation of RHOA
   6333..6848    +  LTR            3' LTR: 3' long terminal repeat from murine embryonic stem cell virus
   7041..7057    -  protein_bind   lac operator: The lac repressor binds to the lac operator to inhibit transcription in E. coli. This inhibition can be relieved by adding lactose or isopropyl-β-D-thiogalactopyranoside (IPTG). lac repressor encoded by lacI
   7065..7095    -  promoter       lac promoter: promoter for the E. coli lac operon
   7110..7131    -  protein_bind   CAP binding site: CAP binding activates transcription in the presence of cAMP. E. coli catabolite activator protein
   7144..7236    -  CDS            lacI (fragment): lac repressor; lacI; The lac repressor binds to the lac operator to inhibit transcription in E. coli. This inhibition can be relieved by adding lactose or isopropyl-β-D-thiogalactopyranoside (IPTG).
   7419..8007    -  rep_origin     ori: high-copy-number ColE1/pMB1/pBR322/pUC origin of replication
   8178..9038    -  CDS            AmpR: β-lactamase; bla; confers resistance to ampicillin, carbenicillin, and related antibiotics
   9039..9143    -  promoter       AmpR promoter: bla
   9238..9273    +  CDS            rop (fragment): Rop protein, which maintains plasmids at low copy number; rop
   9375..9474    +  misc_feature   bom (fragment): basis of mobility region from pBR322
   9480..9634    -  CDS            lacZα (fragment): LacZα fragment of β-galactosidase; lacZ fragment
   9642..9917    -  CDS            TcR (fragment): tetracycline efflux protein; tet; confers resistance to tetracycline
   9915..10015   +  CDS            env (fragment): murine leukemia virus gPr80 envelope polyprotein precursor; env; proteolytically cleaved into gp70SU and p15TM subunits
>Addgene plasmid #69805 | xlox dNGFR-TERT | depositor full sequence | sequence record 128795 | xlox dNGFR-TERT sequence 10049 bps
AGGGGGGAATGAAAGACCCCACCTGTAGGTTTGGCAAGCTAGCTTAAGTAACGCCATTTTGCAAGGCATG
GAAAATACATAACTGAGAATAGAGAAGTTCAGATCAAGGTTAGGAACAGAGAGACAGCAGAATATGGGCC
AAACAGGATATCTGTGGTAAGCAGTTCCTGCCCCGGCTCAGGGCCAAGAACAGATGGTCCCCAGATGCGG
TCCCGCCCTCAGCAGTTTCTAGAGAACCATCAGATGTTTCCAGGGTGCCCCAAGGACCTGAAAATGACCC
TGTGCCTTATTTGAACTAACCAATCAGTTCGCTTCTCGCTTCTGTTCGCGCGCTTCTGCTCCCCGAGCTC
AATAAAAGAGCCCACAACCCCTCACTCGGCGCGCCAGTCCTCCGATAGACTGCGTCGCCCGGGTACCCGT
ATTCCCAATAAAGCCTCTTGCTGTTTGCATCCGAATCGTGGACTCGCTGATCCTTGGGAGGGTCTCCTCA
GATTGATTGACTGCCCACCTCGGGGGTCTTTCATTTGGAGGTTCCACCGAGATTTGGAGACCCCTGCCTA
GGGACCACCGACCCCCCCGCCGGGAGGTAAGCTGGCCAGCGGTCGTTTCGTGTCTGTCTCTGTCTTTGTG
CGTGTTTGTGCCGGCATCTAATGTTTGCGCCTGCGTCTGTACTAGTTAGCTAACTAGCTCTGTATCTGGC
GGACCCGTGGTGGAACTGACGAGTTCTGAACACCCGGCCGCAACCCTGGGAGACGTCCCAGGGACTTTGG
GGGCCGTTTTTGTGGCCCGACCTGAGGAAGGGAGTCGATGTGGAATCCGACCCCGTCAGGATATGTGGTT
CTGGTAGGAGACGAGAACCTAAAACAGTTCCCGCCTCCGTCTGAATTTTTGCTTTCGGTTTGGAACCGAA
GCCGCGCGTCTTGTCTGCTGCAGCGCTGCAGCATCGTTCTGTGTTGTCTCTGTCTGACTGTGTTTCTGTA
TTTGTCTGAAAATTAGGGCCAGACTGTTACCACTCCCTTAAGTTTGACCTTAGGTCACTGGAAAGATGTC
GAGCGGATCGCTCACAACCAGTCGGTAGATGTCAAGAAGAGACGTTGGGTTACCTTCTGCTCTGCAGAAT
GGCCAACCTTTAACGTCGGATGGCCGCGAGACGGCACCTTTAACCGAGACCTCATCACCCAGGTTAAGAT
CAAGGTCTTTTCACCTGGCCCGCATGGACACCCAGACCAGGTCCCCTACATCGTGACCTGGGAAGCCTTG
GCTTTTGACCCCCCTCCCTGGGTCAAGCCCTTTGTACACCCTAAGCCTCCGCCTCCTCTTCCTCCATCCG
CCCCGTCTCTCCCCCTTGAACCTCCTCGTTCGACCCCGCCTCGATCCTCCCTTTATCCAGCCCTCACTCC
TTCTCTAGGCGCCGGAATTAGATCCCGGAATTCGTCCTGCTGCGCACGTGGGAAGCCCTGGCCCCGGCCA
CCCCCGCGATGCCGCGCGCTCCCCGCTGCCGAGCCGTGCGCTCCCTGCTGCGCAGCCACTACCGCGAGGT
GCTGCCGCTGGCCACGTTCGTGCGGCGCCTGGGGCCCCAGGGCTGGCGGCTGGTGCAGCGCGGGGACCCG
GCGGCTTTCCGCGCGCTGGTGGCCCAGTGCCTGGTGTGCGTGCCCTGGGACGCACGGCCGCCCCCCGCCG
CCCCCTCCTTCCGCCAGGTGTCCTGCCTGAAGGAGCTGGTGGCCCGAGTGCTGCAGAGGCTGTGCGAGCG
CGGCGCGAAGAACGTGCTGGCCTTCGGCTTCGCGCTGCTGGACGGGGCCCGCGGGGGCCCCCCCGAGGCC
TTCACCACCAGCGTGCGCAGCTACCTGCCCAACACGGTGACCGACGCACTGCGGGGGAGCGGGGCGTGGG
GGCTGCTGCTGCGCCGCGTGGGCGACGACGTGCTGGTTCACCTGCTGGCACGCTGCGCGCTCTTTGTGCT
GGTGGCTCCCAGCTGCGCCTACCAGGTGTGCGGGCCGCCGCTGTACCAGCTCGGCGCTGCCACTCAGGCC
CGGCCCCCGCCACACGCTAGTGGACCCCGAAGGCGTCTGGGATGCGAACGGGCCTGGAACCATAGCGTCA
GGGAGGCCGGGGTCCCCCTGGGCCTGCCAGCCCCGGGTGCGAGGAGGCGCGGGGGCAGTGCCAGCCGAAG
TCTGCCGTTGCCCAAGAGGCCCAGGCGTGGCGCTGCCCCTGAGCCGGAGCGGACGCCCGTTGGGCAGGGG
TCCTGGGCCCACCCGGGCAGGACGCGTGGACCGAGTGACCGTGGTTTCTGTGTGGTGTCACCTGCCAGAC
CCGCCGAAGAAGCCACCTCTTTGGAGGGTGCGCTCTCTGGCACGCGCCACTCCCACCCATCCGTGGGCCG
CCAGCACCACGCGGGCCCCCCATCCACATCGCGGCCACCACGTCCCTGGGACACGCCTTGTCCCCCGGTG
TACGCCGAGACCAAGCACTTCCTCTACTCCTCAGGCGACAAGGAGCAGCTGCGGCCCTCCTTCCTACTCA
GCTCTCTGAGGCCCAGCCTGACTGGCGCTCGGAGGCTCGTGGAGACCATCTTTCTGGGTTCCAGGCCCTG
GATGCCAGGGACTCCCCGCAGGTTGCCCCGCCTGCCCCAGCGCTACTGGCAAATGCGGCCCCTGTTTCTG
GAGCTGCTTGGGAACCACGCGCAGTGCCCCTACGGGGTGCTCCTCAAGACGCACTGCCCGCTGCGAGCTG
CGGTCACCCCAGCAGCCGGTGTCTGTGCCCGGGAGAAGCCCCAGGGCTCTGTGGCGGCCCCCGAGGAGGA
GGACACAGACCCCCGTCGCCTGGTGCAGCTGCTCCGCCAGCACAGCAGCCCCTGGCAGGTGTACGGCTTC
GTGCGGGCCTGCCTGCGCCGGCTGGTGCCCCCAGGCCTCTGGGGCTCCAGGCACAACGAACGCCGCTTCC
TCAGGAACACCAAGAAGTTCATCTCCCTGGGGAAGCATGCCAAGCTCTCGCTGCAGGAGCTGACGTGGAA
GATGAGCGTGCGGGGCTGCGCTTGGCTGCGCAGGAGCCCAGGGGTTGGCTGTGTTCCGGCCGCAGAGCAC
CGTCTGCGTGAGGAGATCCTGGCCAAGTTCCTGCACTGGCTGATGAGTGTGTACGTCGTCGAGCTGCTCA
GGTCTTTCTTTTATGTCACGGAGACCACGTTTCAAAAGAACAGGCTCTTTTTCTACCGGAAGAGTGTCTG
GAGCAAGTTGCAAAGCATTGGAATCAGACAGCACTTGAAGAGGGTGCAGCTGCGGGAGCTGTCGGAAGCA
GAGGTCAGGCAGCATCGGGAAGCCAGGCCCGCCCTGCTGACGTCCAGACTCCGCTTCATCCCCAAGCCTG
ACGGGCTGCGGCCGATTGTGAACATGGACTACGTCGTGGGAGCCAGAACGTTCCGCAGAGAAAAGAGGGC
CGAGCGTCTCACCTCGAGGGTGAAGGCACTGTTCAGCGTGCTCAACTACGAGCGGGCGCGGCGCCCCGGC
CTCCTGGGCGCCTCTGTGCTGGGCCTGGACGATATCCACAGGGCCTGGCGCACCTTCGTGCTGCGTGTGC
GGGCCCAGGACCCGCCGCCTGAGCTGTACTTTGTCAAGGTGGATGTGACGGGCGCGTACGACACCATCCC
CCAGGACAGGCTCACGGAGGTCATCGCCAGCATCATCAAACCCCAGAACACGTACTGCGTGCGTCGGTAT
GCCGTGGTCCAGAAGGCCGCCCATGGGCACGTCCGCAAGGCCTTCAAGAGCCACGTCTCTACCTTGACAG
ACCTCCAGCCGTACATGCGACAGTTCGTGGCTCACCTGCAGGAGACCAGCCCGCTGAGGGATGCCGTCGT
CATCGAGCAGAGCTCCTCCCTGAATGAGGCCAGCAGTGGCCTCTTCGACGTCTTCCTACGCTTCATGTGC
CACCACGCCGTGCGCATCAGGGGCAAGTCCTACGTCCAGTGCCAGGGGATCCCGCAGGGCTCCATCCTCT
CCACGCTGCTCTGCAGCCTGTGCTACGGCGACATGGAGAACAAGCTGTTTGCGGGGATTCGGCGGGACGG
GCTGCTCCTGCGTTTGGTGGATGATTTCTTGTTGGTGACACCTCACCTCACCCACGCGAAAACCTTCCTC
AGGACCCTGGTCCGAGGTGTCCCTGAGTATGGCTGCGTGGTGAACTTGCGGAAGACAGTGGTGAACTTCC
CTGTAGAAGACGAGGCCCTGGGTGGCACGGCTTTTGTTCAGATGCCGGCCCACGGCCTATTCCCCTGGTG
CGGCCTGCTGCTGGATACCCGGACCCTGGAGGTGCAGAGCGACTACTCCAGCTATGCCCGGACCTCCATC
AGAGCCAGTCTCACCTTCAACCGCGGCTTCAAGGCTGGGAGGAACATGCGTCGCAAACTCTTTGGGGTCT
TGCGGCTGAAGTGTCACAGCCTGTTTCTGGATTTGCAGGTGAACAGCCTCCAGACGGTGTGCACCAACAT
CTACAAGATCCTCCTGCTGCAGGCGTACAGGTTTCACGCATGTGTGCTGCAGCTCCCATTTCATCAGCAA
GTTTGGAAGAACCCCACATTTTTCCTGCGCGTCATCTCTGACACGGCCTCCCTCTGCTACTCCATCCTGA
AAGCCAAGAACGCAGGGATGTCGCTGGGGGCCAAGGGCGCCGCCGGCCCTCTGCCCTCCGAGGCCGTGCA
GTGGCTGTGCCACCAAGCATTCCTGCTCAAGCTGACTCGACACCGTGTCACCTACGTGCCACTCCTGGGG
TCACTCAGGACAGCCCAGACGCAGCTGAGTCGGAAGCTCCCGGGGACGACGCTGACTGCCCTGGAGGCCG
CAGCCAACCCGGCACTGCCCTCAGACTTCAAGACCATCCTGGACTGAGTCGACCCGGGCGGCCCCGGAAT
TCCGGGATCTCTCGAGTACCGGGTAGGGGAGGCGCTTTTCCCAAGGCAGTCTGGAGCATGCGCTTTAGCA
GCCCCGCTGGCACTTGGCGCTACACAAGTGGCCTCTGGCCTCGCACACATTCCACATCCACCGGTAGCGC
CAACCGGCTCCGTTCTTTGGTGGCCCCTTCGCGCCACTTCTACTCCTCCCCTAGTCAGGAAGTTTCCCCC
AGCAAGCTCGCGTCGTGCAGGACGTGACAAATGGAAGTAGCACGTCTCACTAGTCTCGTGCAGATGGACA
GCACCGCTGAGCAATGGAAGCGGGTAGGCCTTTGGGGCAGCGGCCAATAGCAGCTTTGTTCCTTCGCTTT
CTGGGCTCAGAGGCTGGGAAGGGGTGGGTCCGGGGGCGGGCTCAGGGGCGGGCTCAGGGGCGGGCGGGCG
CCCGAAGGTCCTCCCGAGGCCCGGCATTCTGCACGCTTCAAAAGCGCACGTCTGCCGCGCTGTTCTCCTC
TTCCTCATCTCCGGGCCTTTCGGCGGCCGCACCATGGGGGCAGGTGCCACCGGCCGCGCCATGGACGGGC
CGCGCCTGCTGCTGTTGCTGCTTCTGGGGGTGTCCCTTGGAGGTGCCAAGGAGGCATGCCCCACAGGCCT
GTACACACACAGCGGTGAGTGCTGCAAAGCCTGCAACCTGGGCGAGGGTGTGGCCCAGCCTTGTGGAGCC
AACCAGACCGTGTGTGAGCCCTGCCTGGACAGCGTGACGTTCTCCGACGTGGTGAGCGCGACCGAGCCGT
GCAAGCCGTGCACCGAGTGCGTGGGGCTCCAGAGCATGTCGGCGCCATGCGTGGAGGCCGACGACGCCGT
GTGCCGCTGCGCCTACGGCTACTACCAGGATGAGACGACTGGGCGCTGCGAGGCGTGCCGCGTGTGCGAG
GCGGGCTCGGGCCTCGTGTTCTCCTGCCAGGACAAGCAGAACACCGTGTGCGAGGAGTGCCCCGACGGCA
CGTATTCCGACGAGGCCAACCACGTGGACCCGTGCCTGCCCTGCACCGTGTGCGAGGACACCGAGCGCCA
GCTCCGCGAGTGCACACGCTGGGCCGACGCCGAGTGCGAGGAGATCCCTGGCCGTTGGATTACACGGTCC
ACACCCCCAGAGGGCTCGGACAGCACAGCCCCCAGCACCCAGGAGCCTGAGGCACCTCCAGAACAAGACC
TCATAGCCAGCACGGTGGCAGGTGTGGTGACCACAGTGATGGGCAGCTCCCAGCCCGTGGTGACCCGAGG
CACCACCGACAACCTCATCCCTGTCTATTGCTCCATCCTGGCTGCTGTGGTTGTGGGTCTTGTGGCCTAC
ATAGCCTTCAAGAGGTGGAACAGCTGAGCGGCCGCAATCGACCTGCAGCCAAGCTTATCGATAAAATAAA
AGATTTTATTTAGTCTCCAGAAAAAGGGGGGAATGAAAGACCCCACCTGTAGGTTTGGCAAGCTAGCTTA
AGTAACGCCATTTTGCAAGGCATGGAAAATACATAACTGAGAATAGAGAAGTTCAGATCAAGGTTAGGAA
CAGAGAGACAGCAGAATATGGGCCAAACAGGATATCTGTGGTAAGCAGTTCCTGCCCCGGCTCAGGGCCA
AGAACAGATGGTCCCCAGATGCGGTCCCGCCCTCAGCAGTTTCTAGAGAACCATCAGATGTTTCCAGGGT
GCCCCAAGGACCTGAAAATGACCCTGTGCCTTATTTGAACTAACCAATCAGTTCGCTTCTCGCTTCTGTT
CGCGCGCTTCTGCTCCCCGAGCTCAATAAAAGAGCCCACAACCCCTCACTCGGCGCGCCAGTCCTCCGAT
AGACTGCGTCGCCCGGGTACCCGTGTATCCAATAAACCCTCTTGCAGTTGCATCCGACTTGTGGTCTCGC
TGTTCCTTGGGAGGGTCTCCTCTGAGTGATTGACTACCCGTCAGCGGGGGTCTTTCATGGGTAACAGTTT
CTTGAAGTTGGAGAACAACATTCTGAGGGTAGGAGTCGAATATTAAGTAATCCTGACTCAATTAGCCACT
GTTTTGAATCCACATACTCCAATACTCCTGAAATAGTTCATTATGGACAGCGCAGAAGAGCTGGGGAGAA
TTAATTCGTAATCATGGTCATAGCTGTTTCCTGTGTGAAATTGTTATCCGCTCACAATTCCACACAACAT
ACGAGCCGGAAGCATAAAGTGTAAAGCCTGGGGTGCCTAATGAGTGAGCTAACTCACATTAATTGCGTTG
CGCTCACTGCCCGCTTTCCAGTCGGGAAACCTGTCGTGCCAGCTGCATTAATGAATCGGCCAACGCGCGG
GGAGAGGCGGTTTGCGTATTGGGCGCTCTTCCGCTTCCTCGCTCACTGACTCGCTGCGCTCGGTCGTTCG
GCTGCGGCGAGCGGTATCAGCTCACTCAAAGGCGGTAATACGGTTATCCACAGAATCAGGGGATAACGCA
GGAAAGAACATGTGAGCAAAAGGCCAGCAAAAGGCCAGGAACCGTAAAAAGGCCGCGTTGCTGGCGTTTT
TCCATAGGCTCCGCCCCCCTGACGAGCATCACAAAAATCGACGCTCAAGTCAGAGGTGGCGAAACCCGAC
AGGACTATAAAGATACCAGGCGTTTCCCCCTGGAAGCTCCCTCGTGCGCTCTCCTGTTCCGACCCTGCCG
CTTACCGGATACCTGTCCGCCTTTCTCCCTTCGGGAAGCGTGGCGCTTTCTCATAGCTCACGCTGTAGGT
ATCTCAGTTCGGTGTAGGTCGTTCGCTCCAAGCTGGGCTGTGTGCACGAACCCCCCGTTCAGCCCGACCG
CTGCGCCTTATCCGGTAACTATCGTCTTGAGTCCAACCCGGTAAGACACGACTTATCGCCACTGGCAGCA
GCCACTGGTAACAGGATTAGCAGAGCGAGGTATGTAGGCGGTGCTACAGAGTTCTTGAAGTGGTGGCCTA
ACTACGGCTACACTAGAAGGACAGTATTTGGTATCTGCGCTCTGCTGAAGCCAGTTACCTTCGGAAAAAG
AGTTGGTAGCTCTTGATCCGGCAAACAAACCACCGCTGGTAGCGGTGGTTTTTTTGTTTGCAAGCAGCAG
ATTACGCGCAGAAAAAAAGGATCTCAAGAAGATCCTTTGATCTTTTCTACGGGGTCTGACGCTCAGTGGA
ACGAAAACTCACGTTAAGGGATTTTGGTCATGAGATTATCAAAAAGGATCTTCACCTAGATCCTTTTAAA
TTAAAAATGAAGTTTTAAATCAATCTAAAGTATATATGAGTAAACTTGGTCTGACAGTTACCAATGCTTA
ATCAGTGAGGCACCTATCTCAGCGATCTGTCTATTTCGTTCATCCATAGTTGCCTGACTCCCCGTCGTGT
AGATAACTACGATACGGGAGGGCTTACCATCTGGCCCCAGTGCTGCAATGATACCGCGAGACCCACGCTC
ACCGGCTCCAGATTTATCAGCAATAAACCAGCCAGCCGGAAGGGCCGAGCGCAGAAGTGGTCCTGCAACT
TTATCCGCCTCCATCCAGTCTATTAATTGTTGCCGGGAAGCTAGAGTAAGTAGTTCGCCAGTTAATAGTT
TGCGCAACGTTGTTGCCATTGCTACAGGCATCGTGGTGTCACGCTCGTCGTTTGGTATGGCTTCATTCAG
CTCCGGTTCCCAACGATCAAGGCGAGTTACATGATCCCCCATGTTGTGCAAAAAAGCGGTTAGCTCCTTC
GGTCCTCCGATCGTTGTCAGAAGTAAGTTGGCCGCAGTGTTATCACTCATGGTTATGGCAGCACTGCATA
ATTCTCTTACTGTCATGCCATCCGTAAGATGCTTTTCTGTGACTGGTGAGTACTCAACCAAGTCATTCTG
AGAATAGTGTATGCGGCGACCGAGTTGCTCTTGCCCGGCGTCAATACGGGATAATACCGCGCCACATAGC
AGAACTTTAAAAGTGCTCATCATTGGAAAACGTTCTTCGGGGCGAAAACTCTCAAGGATCTTACCGCTGT
TGAGATCCAGTTCGATGTAACCCACTCGTGCACCCAACTGATCTTCAGCATCTTTTACTTTCACCAGCGT
TTCTGGGTGAGCAAAAACAGGAAGGCAAAATGCCGCAAAAAAGGGAATAAGGGCGACACGGAAATGTTGA
ATACTCATACTCTTCCTTTTTCAATATTATTGAAGCATTTATCAGGGTTATTGTCTCATGAGCGGATACA
TATTTGAATGTATTTAGAAAAATAAACAAATAGGGGTTCCGCGCACATTTCCCCGAAAAGTGCCACCTGA
CGTCTAAGAAACCATTATTATCATGACATTAACCTATAAAAATAGGCGTATCACGAGGCCCTTTCGTCTC
GCGCGTTTCGGTGATGACGGTGAAAACCTCTGACACATGCAGCTCCCGGAGACGGTCACAGCTTGTCTGT
AAGCGGATGCCGGGAGCAGACAAGCCCGTCAGGGCGCGTCAGCGGGTGTTGGCGGGTGTCGGGGCTGGCT
TAACTATGCGGCATCAGAGCAGATTGTACTGAGAGTGCACCATATGCGGTGTGAAATACCGCACAGATGC
GTAAGGAGAAAATACCGCATCAGGCGCCATTCGCCATTCAGGCTGCGCAACTGTTGGGAAGGGCGATCGG
TGCGGGCCTCTTCGCTATTACGCCAGCTGGCGAAAGGGGGATGTGCTGCAAGGCGATTAAGTTGGGTAAC
GCCAGGGTTTTCCCAGTCACGACGTTGTAAAACGACGGCCAGTGCCAAGCTCGCTCTCCCTTATGCGACT
CCTGCATTAGGAAGCAGCCCAGTAGTAGGTTGAGGCCGTTGAGCACCGCCGCCGCAAGGAATGGTGCATG
CAAGGAGATGGCGCCCAACAGTCCCCCGGCCACGGGGCCTGCCACCATACCCACGCCGAAACAAGCGCTC
ATGAGCCCGAAGTGGCGAGCCCGATCTTCCCCATCGGTGATGTCGGCGATATAGGCGCCAGCAACCGCAC
CTGTGGCGCCGGTGATGCCGGCCACGATGCGTCCGGCGTAGAGGATCGATTAGTCCAATTTGTTAAAGAC
AGGATATCAGTGGTCCAGGCTCTAGTTTTGACTCAACAATATCACCAGCTGAAGCCTATAGAGTACGAGC
CATAGATAAAATAAAAGATTTTATTTAGTCTCCAGAAAA
