>Addgene plasmid #69805 | xlox dNGFR-TERT | addgene partial sequence | sequence record 127381 | pLXSN5 5'-CCCTTGAACCTCCTCGTTCGACC-3'
CCTTTATCCAGCCCTCACTCCTTCTCTAGGCGCCGGAATTAGATCCCGGAATTCGTCCTGCTGCGCACGT
GGGAAGCCCTGGCCCCGGCCACCCCCGCGATGCCGCGCGCTCCCCGCTGCCGAGCCGTGCGCTCCCTGCT
GCGCAGCCACTACCGCGAGGTGCTGCCGCTGGCCACGTTCGTGCGGCGCCTGGGGCCCCAGGGCTGGCGG
CTGGTGCAGCGCGGGGACCCGGCGGCTTTCCGCGCGCTGGTGGCCCAGTGCCTGGTGTGCGTGCCCTGGG
ACGCACGGCCGCCCCCCGCCGCCCCCTCCTTCCGCCAGGTGTCCTGCCTGAAGGAGCTGGTGGCCCGAGT
GCTGCAGAGGCTGTGCGAGCGCGGCGCGAAGAACGTGCTGGCCTTCGGCTTCGCGCTGCTGGACGGGGCC
CGCGGGGGCCCCCCCGAGGCCTTCACCACCAGCGTGCGCAGCTACCTGCCCAACACGGTGACCGACGCAC
TGCGGGGGAGCGGGGCGTGGGGGCTGCTGCTGCGCCGCGTGGGCGACGACGTGCTGGTTCACCTGCTGGC
ACGCTGCGCGCTCTTTGTGCTGGTGGCTCCCAGCTGCGCCTACCAGGTGTGCGGGCCGCCGCTGTACCAG
CTCGGCGCTGCCACTCAGGCCCGGCCCCCGCCACACGCTAGTGGACCCCGAAGGCGTCTGGGATGCGAAC
GGGCCTGGAACCATAGCGTCAGGGAGGCCGGGGTCCCCCTGGGCCTGCCAGCCCCGGGTGCGAGGAGGCG
CGGGGGCAGTGCCAGCCGAAGTCTGCCGTTGCCCAAGAGGCCCAGGCGTGGCGCTGCCCCTGAGCCGGAG
CGGACGCCC
