>Addgene plasmid #69805 | xlox dNGFR-TERT | addgene partial sequence | sequence record 127384 | mPGK-F 5'-cattctgcacgcttcaaaag-3'
CCATGGACGGGCCGCGCCTGCTGCTGTTGCTGCTTCTGGGGGTGTCCCTTGGAGGTGCCAAGGAGGCATG
CCCCACAGGCCTGTACACACACAGCGGTGAGTGCTGCAAAGCCTGCAACCTGGGCGAGGGTGTGGCCCAG
CCTTGTGGAGCCAACCAGACCGTGTGTGAGCCCTGCCTGGACAGCGTGACGTTCTCCGACGTGGTGAGCG
CGACCGAGCCGTGCAAGCCGTGCACCGAGTGCGTGGGGCTCCAGAGCATGTCGGCGCCATGCGTGGAGGC
CGACGACGCCGTGTGCCGCTGCGCCTACGGCTACTACCAGGATGAGACGACTGGGCGCTGCGAGGCGTGC
CGCGTGTG
