>Addgene plasmid #69805 | xlox dNGFR-TERT | addgene partial sequence | sequence record 128793 | PGK-A3 5'-GGCGCCTACCGGTGGATGTGGAATGTGTG-3'
GAATTCCGGGGCCGCCCGGGTCGACTCAGTCCAGGATGGTCTTGAAGTCTGAGGGCAGTGCCGGGTTGGC
TGCGGCCTCCAGGGCAGTCAGCGTCGTCCCCGGGAGCTTCCGACTCAGCTGCGTCTGGGCTGTCCTGAGT
GACCCCAGGAGTGGCACGTAGGTGACACGGTGTCGAGTCAGCTTGAGCAGGAATGCTTGGTGGCACAGCC
ACTGCACGGCCTCGGAGGGCAGAGGGCCGGCGGCGCCCTTGGCCCCCAGCGACATCCCTGCGTTCTTGGC
TTTCAGGATGGAGTAGCAGAGGGAGGCCGTGTCAGAGATGACGCGCAGGAAAAATGTGGGGTTCTTCCAA
ACTTGCTGATGAAATGGGAGCTGCAGCACACATGCGTGAAACCTGTACGCCTGCAGCAGGAGGATCTTGT
AGATGTTGGTGCACACCGTCTGGAGGCTGTTCACCTGCAAATCCAGAAACAGGCTGTGACACTTCAGCCG
CAAGACCCCAAAGAGTTTGCGACGCATGTTCCTCCCAGCCTTGAAGCCGCGGTTGAAGGTGAGACTGGCT
CTGATGGAGGTCCGGGCATAGCTGGAGTAGTCGCTCTGCACCTCCAGGGTCCGGGTATCCAGCAGCAGGC
CGCACCAGGGGAATAGGCCGTGGGCCGGCATCTGAACAAAAGCCGTGCCACCCAGGGCCTCGTCTTCTAC
AGGGAAGTTCACCACTGTCTTCCGCAAGTTCACCACGCAGCCATACTCAGGGACACCTCGGACCAGGGTC
CTGAGGAAGGTTTTCGCGTGGGTGAGGTGAGGTGTCACCAACAAGAAATCATCCACCAAACGCAGGAGCA
GCCCGTCC
